Addgene plasmid #213506: pLS-CMV-mP-luc
Purpose: Positive control vector for luciferase lentivirus-based enhancer assay
Depositing lab: Nadav Ahituv. Depositing organization: University of California, San Francisco (UCSF). Publication: Massively parallel characterization of regulatory elements in the developing human cortex. Deng C, Whalen S, Steyert M, Ziffra R, Przytycki PF, Inoue F, Pereira DA, Capauto D, Norton S, Vaccarino FM, Pollen AA, Nowakowski TJ, Ahituv N, Pollard KS. Science. 2024 May 24;384(6698):eadh0559. doi: 10.1126/science.adh0559. Epub 2024 May 24. PubMed 38781390.
Backbone
  Vector backbone: pLS-mP
  Backbone size w/o insert (bp): 7000
  Vector type: Lentiviral
Growth in bacteria
  Bacterial resistance: Ampicillin, 100 μg/mL
  Growth temperature: 37°C
  Growth strain: NEB Stable
  Copy number: High Copy
Gene/Insert
  Gene/Insert name: Luciferase
  Species: Firefly
  Insert size (bp): 1700
  Cloning method: Gibson Cloning
Terms and licenses: Academic/Nonprofit Terms; Industry Terms: Not Available to Industry
Depositor comments: Please visit https://www.biorxiv.org/content/10.1101/2023.02.15.528663v2 for bioRxiv preprint.
How to cite: pLS-CMV-mP-luc was a gift from Nadav Ahituv (Addgene plasmid # 213506 ; http://n2t.net/addgene:213506 ; RRID:Addgene_213506)
