[The description below was written by a language model from this plasmid's Addgene catalogue record and pLannotate feature annotations shown in this document.]
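Description:
pLS-CMV-mP-luc is a lentiviral reporter plasmid built on the pLS-mP backbone and intended as the positive control for luciferase-based lentiviral enhancer assays. It is maintained in E. coli as a high-copy plasmid through a ColE1/pUC-type origin and selected with ampicillin via the β-lactamase gene. The sequenced record is about 9.1 kb.

The viral portion has a chimeric 5′ end in which a CMV enhancer/promoter sits directly upstream of a truncated HIV-1 5′ LTR, an arrangement that normally lets genomic RNA be transcribed in packaging cells without Tat. This is followed by the Ψ packaging signal with a short gag fragment, the Rev response element for nuclear export of the unspliced genome, and the cPPT/CTS, which aids nuclear import of the reverse-transcribed genome. No viral structural or enzymatic genes are present beyond small fragments, so particle production depends on functions supplied in trans.

The reporter cassette places a CMV enhancer immediately upstream of a minimal TATA-box promoter (minP) with low basal activity, driving the synthetic luc2 version of firefly luciferase. In this vector family a candidate regulatory element would occupy the position upstream of minP; here the strong CMV enhancer fills it and should give robust luciferase expression as a benchmark for test sequences. A single loxP site lies downstream of the luciferase coding sequence, followed by a WPRE to boost transcript stability and expression, a nef fragment, and the 3′ LTR region; the record does not state a purpose for the loxP site. No mammalian selection marker is annotated. Because the cassette integrates with the provirus, enhancer activity is measured in a chromosomal context, and the associated work concerns regulatory elements in the developing human cortex.
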