Features (pLannotate 1.2.2; 23 found; start..end, strand, type, name):
     31..83      -  misc_feature   bom (fragment): basis of mobility region from pBR322
    238..617     +  enhancer       CMV enhancer: human cytomegalovirus immediate early enhancer
    618..817     +  promoter       CMV promoter: human cytomegalovirus (CMV) immediate early promoter
    835..1015    +  LTR            5' LTR (truncated): truncated 5' long terminal repeat (LTR) from HIV-1
   1062..1187    +  misc_feature   HIV-1 Ψ: packaging signal of human immunodeficiency virus type 1
   1171..1509    +  CDS            HIV-1 gag (fragment): gag protein from human immunodeficiency virus 1; gag
   1684..1917    +  misc_feature   RRE: The Rev response element (RRE) of HIV-1 allows for Rev-dependent mRNA export from the nucleus to the cytoplasm.
   2294..2394    +  CDS            Rev (fragment): human immunodeficiency virus 1 (HIV-1) Rev protein; rev; enhances nuclear export of unspliced and incompletely spliced viral mRNAs
   2444..2561    +  misc_feature   cPPT/CTS: central polypurine tract and central termination sequence of HIV-1
   3001..3378    +  enhancer       CMV enhancer: human cytomegalovirus immediate early enhancer
   3395..3426    +  promoter       minP: minimal TATA-box promoter with low basal activity
   3459..5111    +  CDS            luciferase: firefly luciferase synthetic luc2 version of the luciferase gene
   5131..5164    +  protein_bind   loxP: Cre-mediated recombination occurs in the 8-bp core sequence (GCATACAT). Cre recombinase
   5197..5220    +  misc_feature   MCS (fragment): pBluescript multiple cloning site
   5220..5808    +  misc_feature   WPRE: woodchuck hepatitis virus posttranscriptional regulatory element
   5809..5828    +  misc_feature   MCS (fragment): pBluescript multiple cloning site
   5830..5952    +  CDS            nef (fragment): NEF_HV1Z2 - Experimental evidence at protein level: Swiss-Prot protein existence level 1. Extracellular Nef protein targets CD4(+) T-lymphocytes for apoptosis by interacting with CXCR4 surface receptors. From Human immunodeficiency virus type 1 group M subtype D (isolate Z2/CDC-Z34) (HIV-1).
   6796..6815    +  misc_feature   cPPT/CTS (fragment): central polypurine tract and central termination sequence of HIV-1
   6817..7129    +  LTR            5' LTR (fragment): 5' long terminal repeat (LTR) from HIV-1
   7137..7317    +  LTR            5' LTR (truncated): truncated 5' long terminal repeat (LTR) from HIV-1
   7379..7967    -  rep_origin     ori: high-copy-number ColE1/pMB1/pBR322/pUC origin of replication
   8138..8998    -  CDS            AmpR: β-lactamase; bla; confers resistance to ampicillin, carbenicillin, and related antibiotics
   8999..9103    -  promoter       AmpR promoter: bla
>Addgene plasmid #213506 | pLS-CMV-mP-luc | addgene full sequence | sequence record 420415 | Addgene NGS Result
GTCGACGGATCGGGAGATCTCCCGATCCCCTATGGTGCACTCTCAGTACAATCTGCTCTGATGCCGCATA
GTTAAGCCAGTATCTGCTCCCTGCTTGTGTGTTGGAGGTCGCTGAGTAGTGCGCGAGCAAAATTTAAGCT
ACAACAAGGCAAGGCTTGACCGACAATTGCATGAAGAATCTGCTTAGGGTTAGGCGTTTTGCGCTGCTTC
GCGATGTACGGGCCAGATATACGCGTTGACATTGATTATTGACTAGTTATTAATAGTAATCAATTACGGG
GTCATTAGTTCATAGCCCATATATGGAGTTCCGCGTTACATAACTTACGGTAAATGGCCCGCCTGGCTGA
CCGCCCAACGACCCCCGCCCATTGACGTCAATAATGACGTATGTTCCCATAGTAACGCCAATAGGGACTT
TCCATTGACGTCAATGGGTGGACTATTTACGGTAAACTGCCCACTTGGCAGTACATCAAGTGTATCATAT
GCCAAGTACGCCCCCTATTGACGTCAATGACGGTAAATGGCCCGCCTGGCATTATGCCCAGTACATGACC
TTATGGGACTTTCCTACTTGGCAGTACATCTACGTATTAGTCATCGCTATTACCATGGTGATGCGGTTTT
GGCAGTACATCAATGGGCGTGGATAGCGGTTTGACTCACGGGGATTTCCAAGTCTCCACCCCATTGACGT
CAATGGGAGTTTGTTTTGGCACCAAAATCAACGGGACTTTCCAAAATGTCGTAACAACTCCGCCCCATTG
ACGCAAATGGGCGGTAGGCGTGTACGGTGGGAGGTCTATATAAGCAGCGCGTTTTGCCTGTACTGGGTCT
CTCTGGTTAGACCAGATCTGAGCCTGGGAGCTCTCTGGCTAACTAGGGAACCCACTGCTTAAGCCTCAAT
AAAGCTTGCCTTGAGTGCTTCAAGTAGTGTGTGCCCGTCTGTTGTGTGACTCTGGTAACTAGAGATCCCT
CAGACCCTTTTAGTCAGTGTGGAAAATCTCTAGCAGTGGCGCCCGAACAGGGACTTGAAAGCGAAAGGGA
AACCAGAGGAGCTCTCTCGACGCAGGACTCGGCTTGCTGAAGCGCGCACGGCAAGAGGCGAGGGGCGGCG
ACTGGTGAGTACGCCAAAAATTTTGACTAGCGGAGGCTAGAAGGAGAGAGATGGGTGCGAGAGCGTCAGT
ATTAAGCGGGGGAGAATTAGATCGCGATGGGAAAAAATTCGGTTAAGGCCAGGGGGAAAGAAAAAATATA
AATTAAAACATATAGTATGGGCAAGCAGGGAGCTAGAACGATTCGCAGTTAATCCTGGCCTGTTAGAAAC
ATCAGAAGGCTGTAGACAAATACTGGGACAGCTACAACCATCCCTTCAGACAGGATCAGAAGAACTTAGA
TCATTATATAATACAGTAGCAACCCTCTATTGTGTGCATCAAAGGATAGAGATAAAAGACACCAAGGAAG
CTTTAGACAAGATAGAGGAAGAGCAAAACAAAAGTAAGACCACCGCACAGCAAGCGGCCGGCCGCTGATC
TTCAGACCTGGAGGAGGAGATATGAGGGACAATTGGAGAAGTGAATTATATAAATATAAAGTAGTAAAAA
TTGAACCATTAGGAGTAGCACCCACCAAGGCAAAGAGAAGAGTGGTGCAGAGAGAAAAAAGAGCAGTGGG
AATAGGAGCTTTGTTCCTTGGGTTCTTGGGAGCAGCAGGAAGCACTATGGGCGCAGCGTCAATGACGCTG
ACGGTACAGGCCAGACAATTATTGTCTGGTATAGTGCAGCAGCAGAACAATTTGCTGAGGGCTATTGAGG
CGCAACAGCATCTGTTGCAACTCACAGTCTGGGGCATCAAGCAGCTCCAGGCAAGAATCCTGGCTGTGGA
AAGATACCTAAAGGATCAACAGCTCCTGGGGATTTGGGGTTGCTCTGGAAAACTCATTTGCACCACTGCT
GTGCCTTGGAATGCTAGTTGGAGTAATAAATCTCTGGAACAGATTTGGAATCACACGACCTGGATGGAGT
GGGACAGAGAAATTAACAATTACACAAGCTTAATACACTCCTTAATTGAAGAATCGCAAAACCAGCAAGA
AAAGAATGAACAAGAATTATTGGAATTAGATAAATGGGCAAGTTTGTGGAATTGGTTTAACATAACAAAT
TGGCTGTGGTATATAAAATTATTCATAATGATAGTAGGAGGCTTGGTAGGTTTAAGAATAGTTTTTGCTG
TACTTTCTATAGTGAATAGAGTTAGGCAGGGATATTCACCATTATCGTTTCAGACCCACCTCCCAACCCC
GAGGGGACCCGACAGGCCCGAAGGAATAGAAGAAGAAGGTGGAGAGAGAGACAGAGACAGATCCATTCGA
TTAGTGAACGGATCGGCACTGCGTGCGCCAATTCTGCAGACAAATGGCAGTATTCATCCACAATTTTAAA
AGAAAAGGGGGGATTGGGGGGTACAGTGCAGGGGAAAGAATAGTAGACATAATAGCAACAGACATACAAA
CTAAAGAATTACAAAAACAAATTACAAAAATTCAAAATTTTCGGGTTTATTACAGGGACAGCAGAGATCC
AGTTTGGTTAGTACCGGGCCCGGTGCTTTGCTCTGAGCCAGCCCACCAGTTTGGAATGACTCCTTTTTAT
GACTTGAATTTTCAAGTATAAAGTCTAGTGCTAAATTTAATTTGAACAACTGTATAGTTTTTGCTGGTTG
GGGGAAGGAAAAAAAATGGTGGCAGTGTTTTTTTCAGAATTAGAAGTGAAATGAAAACTTGTTGTGTGTG
AGGATTTCTAATGACATGTGGTGGTTGCATACTGAGTGAAGCCGGTGAGCATTCTGCCATGTCACCCCCT
CGTGCTCAGTAATGTACTTTACAGAAATCCTAAACTCAAAAGATTGATATAAACCATGCTTCTTGTGTAT
ATCCGGTCTCTTCTCTGGGTAGTCTCACTCAGCCTGCATTTCTGCCAGGGCCCGCTCTAGCATTGATTAT
TGACTAGTTATTAATAGTAATCAATTACGGGGTCATTAGTTCATAGCCCATATATGGAGTTCCGCGTTAC
ATAACTTACGGTAAATGGCCCGCCTGGCTGACCGCCCAACGACCCCCGCCCATTGACGTCAATAATGACG
TATGTTCCCATAGTAACGCCAATAGGGACTTTCCATTGACGTCAATGGGTGGACTATTTACGGTAAACTG
CCCACTTGGCAGTACATCAAGTGTATCATATGCCAAGTACGCCCCCTATTGACGTCAATGACGGTAAATG
GCCCGCCTGGCATTATGCCCAGTACATGACCTTATGGGACTTTCCTACTTGGCAGTACATCTACGTATTA
GTCATCGCTATTACCATGCTAGACCTGCAGGCACTAGAGGGTATATAATGGAAGCTCGACTTCCAGCTTG
GCAATCCGGTACTGTTGGTAAAGCCACCATGGAAGATGCCAAAAACATTAAGAAGGGCCCAGCGCCATTC
TACCCACTCGAAGACGGGACCGCCGGCGAGCAGCTGCACAAAGCCATGAAGCGCTACGCCCTGGTGCCCG
GCACCATCGCCTTTACCGACGCACATATCGAGGTGGACATTACCTACGCCGAGTACTTCGAGATGAGCGT
TCGGCTGGCAGAAGCTATGAAGCGCTATGGGCTGAATACAAACCATCGGATCGTGGTGTGCAGCGAGAAT
AGCTTGCAGTTCTTCATGCCCGTGTTGGGTGCCCTGTTCATCGGTGTGGCTGTGGCCCCAGCTAACGACA
TCTACAACGAGCGCGAGCTGCTGAACAGCATGGGCATCAGCCAGCCCACCGTCGTATTCGTGAGCAAGAA
AGGGCTGCAAAAGATCCTCAACGTGCAAAAGAAGCTACCGATCATACAAAAGATCATCATCATGGATAGC
AAGACCGACTACCAGGGCTTCCAAAGCATGTACACCTTCGTGACTTCCCATTTGCCACCCGGCTTCAACG
AGTACGACTTCGTGCCCGAGAGCTTCGACCGGGACAAAACCATCGCCCTGATCATGAACAGTAGTGGCAG
TACCGGATTGCCCAAGGGCGTAGCCCTACCGCACCGCACCGCTTGTGTCCGATTCAGTCATGCCCGCGAC
CCCATCTTCGGCAACCAGATCATCCCCGACACCGCTATCCTCAGCGTGGTGCCATTTCACCACGGCTTCG
GCATGTTCACCACGCTGGGCTACTTGATCTGCGGCTTTCGGGTCGTGCTCATGTACCGCTTCGAGGAGGA
GCTATTCTTGCGCAGCTTGCAAGACTATAAGATTCAATCTGCCCTGCTGGTGCCCACACTATTTAGCTTC
TTCGCTAAGAGCACTCTCATCGACAAGTACGACCTAAGCAACTTGCACGAGATCGCCAGCGGCGGGGCGC
CGCTCAGCAAGGAGGTAGGTGAGGCCGTGGCCAAACGCTTCCACCTACCAGGCATCCGCCAGGGCTACGG
CCTGACAGAAACAACCAGCGCCATTCTGATCACCCCCGAAGGGGACGACAAGCCTGGCGCAGTAGGCAAG
GTGGTGCCCTTCTTCGAGGCTAAGGTGGTGGACTTGGACACCGGTAAGACACTGGGTGTGAACCAGCGCG
GCGAGCTGTGCGTCCGTGGCCCCATGATCATGAGCGGCTACGTTAACAACCCCGAGGCTACAAACGCTCT
CATCGACAAGGACGGCTGGCTGCACAGCGGCGACATCGCCTACTGGGACGAGGACGAGCACTTCTTCATC
GTGGACCGGCTGAAGAGCCTGATCAAATACAAGGGCTACCAGGTAGCCCCAGCCGAACTGGAGAGCATCC
TGCTGCAACACCCCAACATCTTCGACGCCGGGGTCGCCGGCCTGCCCGACGACGATGCCGGCGAGCTGCC
CGCCGCAGTCGTCGTGCTGGAACACGGTAAAACCATGACCGAGAAGGAGATCGTGGACTATGTGGCCAGC
CAGGTTACAACCGCCAAGAAGCTGCGCGGTGGTGTTGTGTTCGTGGACGAGGTGCCTAAAGGACTGACCG
GCAAGTTGGACGCCCGCAAGATCCGCGAGATTCTCATTAAGGCCAAGAAGGGCGGCAAGATCGCCGTGTA
AGAATTCGTCGAGGGACCTAATAACTTCGTATAGCATACATTATACGAAGTTATACATGTTTAAGGGTTC
CGGTTCCACTAGGTACAATTCGATATCAAGCTTATCGATAATCAACCTCTGGATTACAAAATTTGTGAAA
GATTGACTGGTATTCTTAACTATGTTGCTCCTTTTACGCTATGTGGATACGCTGCTTTAATGCCTTTGTA
TCATGCTATTGCTTCCCGTATGGCTTTCATTTTCTCCTCCTTGTATAAATCCTGGTTGCTGTCTCTTTAT
GAGGAGTTGTGGCCCGTTGTCAGGCAACGTGGCGTGGTGTGCACTGTGTTTGCTGACGCAACCCCCACTG
GTTGGGGCATTGCCACCACCTGTCAGCTCCTTTCCGGGACTTTCGCTTTCCCCCTCCCTATTGCCACGGC
GGAACTCATCGCCGCCTGCCTTGCCCGCTGCTGGACAGGGGCTCGGCTGTTGGGCACTGACAATTCCGTG
GTGTTGTCGGGGAAATCATCGTCCTTTCCTTGGCTGCTCGCCTGTGTTGCCACCTGGATTCTGCGCGGGA
CGTCCTTCTGCTACGTCCCTTCGGCCCTCAATCCAGCGGACCTTCCTTCCCGCGGCCTGCTGCCGGCTCT
GCGGCCTCTTCCGCGTCTTCGCCTTCGCCCTCAGACGAGTCGGATCTCCCTTTGGGCCGCCTCCCCGCAT
CGATACCGTCGACCTCGATCGAGACCTAGAAAAACATGGAGCAATCACAAGTAGCAATACAGCAGCTACC
AATGCTGATTGTGCCTGGCTAGAAGCACAAGAGGAGGAGGAGGTGGGTTTTCCAGTCACACCTCAGGTAC
CAAGCATGGGGTAAAGTACTGTTCTCATCACATCATATCAAGGTTATATACCATCAATATTGCCACAGAT
GTTACTTAGCCTTTTAATATTTCTCTAATTTAGTGTATATGCAATGATAGTTCTCTGATTTCTGAGATTG
AGTTTCTCATGTGTAATGATTATTTAGAGTTTCTCTTTCATCTGTTCAAATTTTTGTCTAGTTTTATTTT
TTACTGATTTGTAAGACTTCTTTTTATAATCTGCATATTACAATTCTCTTTACTGGGGTGTTGCAAATAT
TTTCTGTCATTCTATGGCCTGACTTTTCTTAATGGTTTTTTAATTTTAAAAATAAGTCTTAATATTCATG
CAATCTAATTAACAATCTTTTCTTTGTGGTTAGGACTTTGAGTCATAAGAAATTTTTCTCTACACTGAAG
TCATGATGGCATGCTTCTATATTATTTTCTAAAAGATTTAAAGTTTTGCCTTCTCCATTTAGACTTATAA
TTCACTGGAATTTTTTTGTGTGTATGGTATGACATATGGGTTCCCTTTTATTTTTTACATATAAATATAT
TTCCCTGTTTTTCTAAAAAAGAAAAAGATCATCATTTTCCCATTGTAAAATGCCATATTTTTTTCATAGG
TCACTTACATATATCAATGGGTCTGTTTCTGAGCTCTACTCTATTTTATCAGCCTCACTGTCTATCCCCA
CACATCTCATGCTTTGCTCTAAATCTTGATATTTAGTGGAACATTCTTTCCCATTTTGTTCTACAAGAAT
ATTTTTGTTATTGTCTTTTGGGCTTCTATATACATTTTAGAATGAGGTTGGCAAGTTCTGTAGATCTTAG
CCACTTTTTAAAAGAAAAGGGGGGACTGGAAGGGCTAATTCACTCCCAACGAAGACAAGATATCCTTGAT
CTGTGGATCTACCACACACAAGGCTACTTCCCTGATTGGCAGAACTACACACCAGGGCCAGGGATCAGAT
ATCCACTGACCTTTGGATGGTGCTACAAGCTAGTACCAGTTGAGCAAGAGAAGGTAGAAGAAGCCAATGA
AGGAGAGAACACCCGCTTGTTACACCCTGTGAGCCTGCATGGGATGGATGACCCGGAGAGAGAAGTATTA
GAGTGGAGGTTTGACAGCCGCCTAGCATTTCATCACATGGCCCGAGAGCTGCATCCGGACTGTACTGGGT
CTCTCTGGTTAGACCAGATCTGAGCCTGGGAGCTCTCTGGCTAACTAGGGAACCCACTGCTTAAGCCTCA
ATAAAGCTTGCCTTGAGTGCTTCAAGTAGTGTGTGCCCGTCTGTTGTGTGACTCTGGTAACTAGAGATCC
CTCAGACCCTTTTAGTCAGTGTGGAAAATCTCTAGCAGCATGTGAGCAAAAGGCCAGCAAAAGGCCAGGA
ACCGTAAAAAGGCCGCGTTGCTGGCGTTTTTCCATAGGCTCCGCCCCCCTGACGAGCATCACAAAAATCG
ACGCTCAAGTCAGAGGTGGCGAAACCCGACAGGACTATAAAGATACCAGGCGTTTCCCCCTGGAAGCTCC
CTCGTGCGCTCTCCTGTTCCGACCCTGCCGCTTACCGGATACCTGTCCGCCTTTCTCCCTTCGGGAAGCG
TGGCGCTTTCTCATAGCTCACGCTGTAGGTATCTCAGTTCGGTGTAGGTCGTTCGCTCCAAGCTGGGCTG
TGTGCACGAACCCCCCGTTCAGCCCGACCGCTGCGCCTTATCCGGTAACTATCGTCTTGAGTCCAACCCG
GTAAGACACGACTTATCGCCACTGGCAGCAGCCACTGGTAACAGGATTAGCAGAGCGAGGTATGTAGGCG
GTGCTACAGAGTTCTTGAAGTGGTGGCCTAACTACGGCTACACTAGAAGAACAGTATTTGGTATCTGCGC
TCTGCTGAAGCCAGTTACCTTCGGAAAAAGAGTTGGTAGCTCTTGATCCGGCAAACAAACCACCGCTGGT
AGCGGTGGTTTTTTTGTTTGCAAGCAGCAGATTACGCGCAGAAAAAAAGGATCTCAAGAAGATCCTTTGA
TCTTTTCTACGGGGTCTGACGCTCAGTGGAACGAAAACTCACGTTAAGGGATTTTGGTCATGAGATTATC
AAAAAGGATCTTCACCTAGATCCTTTTAAATTAAAAATGAAGTTTTAAATCAATCTAAAGTATATATGAG
TAAACTTGGTCTGACAGTTACCAATGCTTAATCAGTGAGGCACCTATCTCAGCGATCTGTCTATTTCGTT
CATCCATAGTTGCCTGACTCCCCGTCGTGTAGATAACTACGATACGGGAGGGCTTACCATCTGGCCCCAG
TGCTGCAATGATACCGCGAGACCCACGCTCACCGGCTCCAGATTTATCAGCAATAAACCAGCCAGCCGGA
AGGGCCGAGCGCAGAAGTGGTCCTGCAACTTTATCCGCCTCCATCCAGTCTATTAATTGTTGCCGGGAAG
CTAGAGTAAGTAGTTCGCCAGTTAATAGTTTGCGCAACGTTGTTGCCATTGCTACAGGCATCGTGGTGTC
ACGCTCGTCGTTTGGTATGGCTTCATTCAGCTCCGGTTCCCAACGATCAAGGCGAGTTACATGATCCCCC
ATGTTGTGCAAAAAAGCGGTTAGCTCCTTCGGTCCTCCGATCGTTGTCAGAAGTAAGTTGGCCGCAGTGT
TATCACTCATGGTTATGGCAGCACTGCATAATTCTCTTACTGTCATGCCATCCGTAAGATGCTTTTCTGT
GACTGGTGAGTACTCAACCAAGTCATTCTGAGAATAGTGTATGCGGCGACCGAGTTGCTCTTGCCCGGCG
TCAATACGGGATAATACCGCGCCACATAGCAGAACTTTAAAAGTGCTCATCATTGGAAAACGTTCTTCGG
GGCGAAAACTCTCAAGGATCTTACCGCTGTTGAGATCCAGTTCGATGTAACCCACTCGTGCACCCAACTG
ATCTTCAGCATCTTTTACTTTCACCAGCGTTTCTGGGTGAGCAAAAACAGGAAGGCAAAATGCCGCAAAA
AAGGGAATAAGGGCGACACGGAAATGTTGAATACTCATACTCTTCCTTTTTCAATATTATTGAAGCATTT
ATCAGGGTTATTGTCTCATGAGCGGATACATATTTGAATGTATTTAGAAAAATAAACAAATAGGGGTTCC
GCGCACATTTCCCCGAAAAGTGCCACCTGAC
